Addgene plasmid #222419: FRB-mCherry-EEA1
Purpose: To express an early endosome "anchor" for rapamycin-induced heterodimerisation in mammalian cells
Depositing lab: Stephen Royle. Depositing organization: University of Warwick. Publication: Nondisruptive inducible labeling of ER-membrane contact sites using the Lamin B receptor. Downie L, Ferrandiz N, Courthold E, Jones M, Royle SJ. PLoS Biol. 2025 Jul 10;23(7):e3003249. doi: 10.1371/journal.pbio.3003249. eCollection 2025 Jul. PubMed 40638559.
Backbone
  Vector backbone: FRB-mCherry-C1
  Vector type: Mammalian Expression
Growth in bacteria
  Bacterial resistance: Kanamycin, 50 μg/mL
  Growth temperature: 37°C
  Growth strain: DH5alpha
  Copy number: Unknown
Gene/Insert
  Gene/Insert name: EEA1
  Species: H. sapiens (human)
  Entrez Gene: EEA1 (a.k.a. MST105, MSTP105, ZFYVE2)
  Tag / fusion protein: FRB-mCherry (N terminal on insert)
  Cloning method: Restriction Enzyme; 5′ cloning site XhoI (unknown if destroyed); 3′ cloning site BamHI (unknown if destroyed)
Terms and licenses: Academic/Nonprofit Terms; Industry Terms: Not Available to Industry
Depositor comments: Please visit https://doi.org/10.1101/2024.05.31.596797 for bioRxiv preprint.
How to cite: FRB-mCherry-EEA1 was a gift from Stephen Royle (Addgene plasmid # 222419 ; http://n2t.net/addgene:222419 ; RRID:Addgene_222419)
