[The description below was written by a language model from this plasmid's Addgene catalogue record and pLannotate feature annotations shown in this document.]
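Description:
FRB-mCherry-EEA1 is a mammalian expression plasmid of about 9.4 kb, built on the FRB-mCherry-C1 backbone, a C1-style fluorescent-protein fusion vector. It is propagated in E. coli from a high-copy ColE1/pUC-type origin under kanamycin selection. A single NeoR/KanR (Tn5 aminoglycoside phosphotransferase) gene sits behind tandem bacterial (bla) and SV40 early promoters and is terminated by the HSV TK polyadenylation signal. This arrangement gives kanamycin resistance in bacteria and could in principle allow G418 selection in mammalian cells. An f1 origin is also present. The short hits to SV40 large T antigen, ble and the bGH poly(A) signal are fragments and appear to be backbone remnants rather than functional parts.

The payload is one open reading frame driven by the human CMV immediate-early enhancer and promoter and terminated by the SV40 poly(A) signal. It begins with FRB, the FKBP-rapamycin binding domain of human FRAP (mTOR). This is followed by the monomeric red fluorescent protein mCherry, a short residual multiple cloning site linker, and human EEA1 (early endosome antigen 1), which was inserted between XhoI and BamHI sites. The annotated EEA1 coding region spans roughly 4.2 kb.

EEA1 is an early endosome protein, so the fusion places FRB on early endosomes while mCherry reports its location. The recorded purpose is to serve as an early endosome "anchor" for rapamycin-induced heterodimerisation. When rapamycin is added, a co-expressed FKBP-tagged partner protein is recruited to FRB at that compartment. The associated publication concerns inducible labelling of ER-membrane contact sites.
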