Features (pLannotate 1.2.2; 16 found; start..end, strand, type, name):
     61..364     +  enhancer       CMV enhancer: human cytomegalovirus immediate early enhancer
    365..568     +  promoter       CMV promoter: human cytomegalovirus (CMV) immediate early promoter
    607..885     +  CDS            FRB (sequence partly withheld): FKBP-rapamycin binding domain of human FRAP
    910..1617    +  CDS            mCherry: mCherry is a basic (constitutively fluorescent) red fluorescent protein published in 2004, derived from Discosoma sp.. It is reported to be a very rapidly-maturing monomer with low acid sensitivity.
   1618..1636    +  misc_feature   MCS (fragment): multiple cloning site
   1639..5874    +  CDS            EEA1: human early endosome antigen 1
   6057..6141    +  CDS            large T antigen (fragment): large T antigen from SV40 (simian virus 40)
   6164..6285    +  polyA_signal   SV40 poly(A) signal: SV40 polyadenylation signal
   6319..6747    -  rep_origin     f1 ori (sequence partly withheld): f1 bacteriophage origin of replication; arrow indicates direction of (+) strand synthesis
   6774..6878    +  promoter       AmpR promoter: bla
   6880..7237    +  promoter       SV40 promoter: SV40 enhancer and early promoter
   7272..8066    +  CDS            NeoR/KanR: aminoglycoside phosphotransferase from Tn5; aph(3')-II (or nptII); confers resistance to neomycin, kanamycin, and G418 (Geneticin®)
   8087..8239    +  CDS            ble (fragment): BLE_KLEPN - Experimental evidence at protein level: Swiss-Prot protein existence level 1. Binding protein with a strong affinity to the bleomycin family of antibiotics. Binds to CL990; an antimitotic-antibiotic compound. From Klebsiella pneumoniae.
   8298..8345    +  polyA_signal   HSV TK poly(A) signal: herpes simplex virus thymidine kinase polyadenylation signal (Cole and Stacy, 1985)
   8436..8452    -  polyA_signal   bGH poly(A) signal (fragment): bovine growth hormone polyadenylation signal
   8674..9262    +  rep_origin     ori: high-copy-number ColE1/pMB1/pBR322/pUC origin of replication
>Addgene plasmid #222419 | FRB-mCherry-EEA1 | addgene full sequence | sequence record 439140 | Addgene NGS Result
TAGTTATTAATAGTAATCAATTACGGGGTCATTAGTTCATAGCCCATATATGGAGTTCCGCGTTACATAA
CTTACGGTAAATGGCCCGCCTGGCTGACCGCCCAACGACCCCCGCCCATTGACGTCAATAATGACGTATG
TTCCCATAGTAACGCCAATAGGGACTTTCCATTGACGTCAATGGGTGGAGTATTTACGGTAAACTGCCCA
CTTGGCAGTACATCAAGTGTATCATATGCCAAGTACGCCCCCTATTGACGTCAATGACGGTAAATGGCCC
GCCTGGCATTATGCCCAGTACATGACCTTATGGGACTTTCCTACTTGGCAGTACATCTACGTATTAGTCA
TCGCTATTACCATGGTGATGCGGTTTTGGCAGTACATCAATGGGCGTGGATAGCGGTTTGACTCACGGGG
ATTTCCAAGTCTCCACCCCATTGACGTCAATGGGAGTTTGTTTTGGCACCAAAATCAACGGGACTTTCCA
AAATGTCGTAACAACTCCGCCCCATTGACGCAAATGGGCGGTAGGCGTGTACGGTGGGAGGTCTATATAA
GCAGAGCTGGTTTAGTGAACCGTCAGATCCGCTAGCGGCCACCATGATCCTCTGGCAT
[270 nt withheld, positions 619-888]
GCCGGCCCACCGGTCGCCACCATGGTGAGCAAGGGCGAGGAGGATAACATGGCCATCATCAAGGAGTTCA
TGCGCTTCAAGGTGCACATGGAGGGCTCCGTGAACGGCCACGAGTTCGAGATCGAGGGCGAGGGCGAGGG
CCGCCCCTACGAGGGCACCCAGACCGCCAAGCTGAAGGTGACCAAGGGTGGCCCCCTGCCCTTCGCCTGG
GACATCCTGTCCCCTCAGTTCATGTACGGCTCCAAGGCCTACGTGAAGCACCCCGCCGACATCCCCGACT
ACTTGAAGCTGTCCTTCCCCGAGGGCTTCAAGTGGGAGCGCGTGATGAACTTCGAGGACGGCGGCGTGGT
GACCGTGACCCAGGACTCCTCCCTGCAGGACGGCGAGTTCATCTACAAGGTGAAGCTGCGCGGCACCAAC
TTCCCCTCCGACGGCCCCGTAATGCAGAAGAAGACCATGGGCTGGGAGGCCTCCTCCGAGCGGATGTACC
CCGAGGACGGCGCCCTGAAGGGCGAGATCAAGCAGAGGCTGAAGCTGAAGGACGGCGGCCACTACGACGC
TGAGGTCAAGACCACCTACAAGGCCAAGAAGCCCGTGCAGCTGCCCGGCGCCTACAACGTCAACATCAAG
TTGGACATCACCTCCCACAACGAGGACTACACCATCGTGGAACAGTACGAACGCGCCGAGGGCCGCCACT
CCACCGGCGGCATGGACGAGCTGTACAAGTCCGGACTCAGATCTCGAGAAATGTTAAGGAGGATTTTACA
GAGGACTCCTGGGAGAGTTGGCTCTCAAGGTTCTGATTTAGATTCATCAGCAACTCCTATAAACACAGTG
GACGTCAATAATGAAAGCTCTTCAGAAGGTTTCATATGTCCCCAGTGTATGAAATCTCTTGGATCTGCTG
ATGAACTTTTCAAACATTATGAAGCTGTTCATGATGCTGGTAATGACTCAGGTCATGGAGGAGAGTCTAA
TCTTGCTTTGAAGCGAGATGATGTAACACTGCTCAGACAAGAGGTCCAAGACCTACAGGCTTCACTTAAG
GAAGAAAAATGGTACTCGGAAGAATTAAAGAAGGAATTAGAAAAATATCAAGGGCTGCAGCAGCAAGAGG
CCAAACCTGATGGGTTGGTGACTGATTCATCAGCAGAACTACAGTCTTTGGAACAGCAATTAGAAGAAGC
CCAAACAGAAAATTTTAATATTAAGCAAATGAAAGACTTATTTGAACAGAAAGCAGCCCAACTTGCTACT
GAAATTGCAGATATAAAGTCAAAGTATGATGAAGAAAGGAGTCTTCGAGAAGCTGCTGAACAAAAAGTGA
CACGTCTGACAGAAGAATTAAACAAAGAGGCAACTGTAATTCAAGATCTGAAGACGGAACTGCTTCAGAG
ACCTGGTATAGAAGATGTTGCCGTGCTAAAGAAAGAACTGGTCCAAGTTCAAACACTAATGGATAACATG
ACCTTGGAACGTGAGCGAGAATCTGAAAAACTCAAAGATGAATGCAAAAAATTGCAGTCACAATATGCTA
GCTCAGAGGCCACAATAAGCCAGCTAAGGAGTGAACTTGCCAAAGGCCCCCAGGAAGTTGCTGTATATGT
ACAGGAACTACAAAAACTGAAAAGTTCAGTTAATGAATTAACACAAAAAAATCAGACCTTGACAGAAAAC
TTGCTGAAAAAAGAACAAGACTATACTAAGTTAGAGGAGAAACATAATGAAGAATCTGTGAGTAAAAAGA
ATATTCAGGCAACCCTTCATCAAAAAGACCTAGATTGTCAACAGCTTCAGTCAAGATTGTCTGCATCTGA
AACCTCACTGCATAGAATACATGTAGAACTAAGTGAAAAAGGAGAAGCTACTCAAAAGCTCAAAGAAGAA
TTATCTGAGGTAGAGACCAAGTACCAGCATCTAAAGGCGGAGTTTAAGCAGCTACAACAACAGAGAGAAG
AAAAGGAGCAGCATGGGTTACAACTCCAAAGTGAAATTAATCAATTACATAGCAAACTTCTAGAGACAGA
GCGCCAACTAGGGGAAGCTCATGGTAGGCTGAAGGAACAGAGACAGCTTTCAAGTGAAAAGTTGATGGAT
AAAGAACAACAAGTGGCTGATTTACAACTCAAACTTTCTCGGTTAGAAGAGCAGTTGAAGGAAAAAGTTA
CAAATTCTACAGAATTGCAGCATCAATTAGATAAAACAAAGCAACAGCATCAAGAACAACAGGCTCTTCA
GCAAAGCACCACGGCAAAACTTCGAGAAGCTCAGAATGATTTGGAACAAGTTCTACGTCAAATTGGCGAC
AAGGACCAAAAGATCCAGAACCTTGAAGCTTTATTACAGAAGAGTAAAGAAAATATTTCATTACTAGAAA
AAGAAAGAGAAGATCTTTATGCAAAAATTCAGGCTGGTGAAGGAGAGACTGCTGTTCTTAACCAGTTACA
AGAAAAAAACCATACACTACAGGAGCAAGTAACTCAACTAACAGAGAAGCTGAAGAATCAGTCAGAAAGT
CATAAACAAGCCCAGGAGAATTTGCATGACCAGGTACAAGAGCAGAAGGCACATCTTAGAGCTGCACAAG
ACCGTGTCCTTTCCCTAGAAACTAGTGTCAATGAATTAAATAGTCAATTAAATGAAAGCAAGGAGAAGGT
CTCCCAGCTTGACATACAGATTAAAGCCAAAACCGAACTATTACTATCAGCAGAAGCAGCAAAAACTGCT
CAAAGAGCTGATCTTCAGAATCATTTGGACACAGCTCAAAATGCATTACAAGATAAACAGCAGGAGTTAA
ATAAGATTACTACTCAGTTGGATCAGGTCACTGCAAAGTTACAAGACAAGCAAGAACATTGCAGTCAGCT
GGAAAGTCATCTTAAAGAATATAAAGAGAAATACCTCTCTTTAGAACAGAAAACCGAAGAGCTAGAAGGT
CAAATTAAGAAACTAGAAGCTGATAGTCTTGAAGTTAAAGCAAGCAAGGAGCAGGCTTTGCAAGATCTAC
AACAGCAAAGACAGCTGAACACAGATTTAGAGCTCAGAGCCACAGAATTGAGTAAACAACTTGAAATGGA
GAAGGAAATAGTATCCAGTACAAGATTGGATCTACAGAAAAAATCTGAAGCCCTTGAAAGTATCAAGCAA
AAGCTTACCAAGCAAGAGGAAGAAAAACAAATCCTGAAACAAGATTTTGAAACTTTAAGTCAAGAAACAA
AGATTCAGCATGAGGAATTGAATAACAGAATTCAAACAACAGTAACAGAACTACAAAAAGTGAAAATGGA
GAAAGAAGCTTTAATGACAGAGCTTTCTACAGTAAAGGACAAACTATCAAAAGTTTCTGATTCTTTGAAA
AACTCTAAAAGTGAATTTGAAAAGGAGAATCAGAAAGGAAAAGCCGCTATATTAGACTTGGAAAAAACTT
GCAAAGAATTAAAGCATCAACTTCAAGTGCAGATGGAAAACACACTTAAGGAACAGAAGGAACTGAAAAA
GTCACTTGAAAAAGAGAAGGAGGCTTCTCATCAGTTGAAATTGGAACTCAATTCAATGCAGGAACAACTT
ATACAGGCCCAGAATACTTTAAAACAAAATGAAAAAGAAGAGCAACAACTTCAGGGGAACATAAATGAGC
TAAAGCAATCAAGTGAACAGAAGAAAAAACAAATTGAAGCACTCCAAGGAGAGCTTAAAATTGCTGTTTT
ACAGAAGACAGAGCTTGAGAATAAACTACAGCAGCAGTTAACACAGGCAGCCCAGGAACTTGCAGCAGAG
AAAGAGAAAATATCAGTATTACAAAACAACTATGAAAAAAGTCAGGAAACTTTCAAACAGCTTCAATCTG
ATTTCTATGGGAGGGAATCTGAACTTCTAGCCACCAGGCAAGATCTTAAGTCTGTAGAAGAGAAGCTTTC
TCTAGCACAGGAGGACTTGATTTCAAACAGAAATCAAATTGGAAATCAAAATAAATTGATTCAAGAACTG
AAGACTGCCAAGGCTACATTGGAGCAGGATTCAGCAAAGAAAGAACAGCAATTGCAGGAGCGATGTAAAG
CACTACAAGACATTCAGAAAGAAAAGTCACTGAAAGAAAAAGAACTGGTAAATGAGAAGTCTAAATTGGC
AGAGATAGAAGAAATTAAATGTAGACAAGAAAAAGAAATCACTAAACTAAACGAAGAACTCAAGTCCCAC
AAACTAGAAAGCATAAAGGAGATAACAAATCTTAAAGATGCTAAACAGCTTCTAATTCAGCAGAAATTAG
AACTTCAAGGAAAAGCGGACTCCCTGAAGGCAGCTGTTGAACAGGAGAAGAGAAATCAGCAGATACTAAA
AGACCAGGTGAAAAAGGAAGAAGAGGAGCTGAAGAAAGAATTTATTGAGAAAGAAGCTAAGTTGCATTCC
GAAATAAAAGAAAAGGAAGTAGGAATGAAGAAGCATGAAGAAAATGAGGCTAAACTTACCATGCAGATTA
CAGCATTAAATGAAAACTTAGGCACTGTGAAGAAGGAGTGGCAATCTAGTCAACGGAGAGTTAGTGAGCT
TGAGAAACAAACGGATGACTTACGGGGTGAAATTGCAGTATTAGAAGCAACGGTTCAGAATAATCAAGAT
GAAAGGAGAGCACTACTGGAAAGATGTCTTAAAGGAGAAGGTGAAATAGAAAAGCTTCAAACCAAAGTAT
TAGAATTGCAAAGAAAGCTGGATAATACAACTGCAGCAGTGCAGGAGCTGGGCAGAGAAAACCAATCACT
TCAGATCAAACATACACAAGCGTTGAATAGAAAGTGGGCCGAAGACAATGAAGTACAAAACTGTATGGCC
TGTGGGAAAGGCTTTTCAGTAACAGTGAGACGGCATCACTGCCGACAGTGTGGAAATATCTTCTGTGCTG
AATGTTCAGCCAAAAATGCCTTAACTCCTTCCTCCAAGAAGCCTGTTCGTGTCTGTGATGCATGTTTCAA
TGACTTGCAAGGATAATGGGTTATCACAACTTCAGAGTAATATTACACTAACATTAGATTTTTAATAAAT
GTACTTAATAGAGGTCTTGGACTACTATTTGGTTTGGACACTGGTTGCAATACTAGACCAAATAGGAATT
AGTATATTTTGGAATGTTATGGATATCGCGGCCGCTGGATCCACCGGATCTAGATAACTGATCATAATCA
GCCATACCACATTTGTAGAGGTTTTACTTGCTTTAAAAAACCTCCCACACCTCCCCCTGAACCTGAAACA
TAAAATGAATGCAATTGTTGTTGTTAACTTGTTTATTGCAGCTTATAATGGTTACAAATAAAGCAATAGC
ATCACAAATTTCACAAATAAAGCATTTTTTTCACTGCATTCTAGTTGTGGTTTGTCCAAACTCATCAATG
TATCTTAACGCGTAAATTGTAAGCGTTAATATTTTGTTAAAATTCGCGTTAAATTTTTGTTAAATCAGCT
CATTTTTTAACCAATAGGCCGAAATCGGCAAAATCCCTTATAAATCAAAAGAATAGACCGAGATAGGGT
[37 nt withheld, positions 6418-6454]
AAAGAACGTGGACTCCAACGTCAAAGG
[49 nt withheld, positions 6482-6530]
T
[91 nt withheld, positions 6532-6622]
G
[124 nt withheld, positions 6624-6747]
CAGGTGGCACTTTTCGGGGAAATGTGCGCGGAACCCCTATTTGTTTATTTTTCTAAATACATTCAAATAT
GTATCCGCTCATGAGACAATAACCCTGATAAATGCTTCAATAATATTGAAAAAGGAAGAGTCCTGAGGCG
GAAAGAACCAGCTGTGGAATGTGTGTCAGTTAGGGTGTGGAAAGTCCCCAGGCTCCCCAGCAGGCAGAAG
TATGCAAAGCATGCATCTCAATTAGTCAGCAACCAGGTGTGGAAAGTCCCCAGGCTCCCCAGCAGGCAGA
AGTATGCAAAGCATGCATCTCAATTAGTCAGCAACCATAGTCCCGCCCCTAACTCCGCCCATCCCGCCCC
TAACTCCGCCCAGTTCCGCCCATTCTCCGCCCCATGGCTGACTAATTTTTTTTATTTATGCAGAGGCCGA
GGCCGCCTCGGCCTCTGAGCTATTCCAGAAGTAGTGAGGAGGCTTTTTTGGAGGCCTAGGCTTTTGCAAA
GATCGATCAAGAGACAGGATGAGGATCGTTTCGCATGATTGAACAAGATGGATTGCACGCAGGTTCTCCG
GCCGCTTGGGTGGAGAGGCTATTCGGCTATGACTGGGCACAACAGACAATCGGCTGCTCTGATGCCGCCG
TGTTCCGGCTGTCAGCGCAGGGGCGCCCGGTTCTTTTTGTCAAGACCGACCTGTCCGGTGCCCTGAATGA
ACTGCAAGACGAGGCAGCGCGGCTATCGTGGCTGGCCACGACGGGCGTTCCTTGCGCAGCTGTGCTCGAC
GTTGTCACTGAAGCGGGAAGGGACTGGCTGCTATTGGGCGAAGTGCCGGGGCAGGATCTCCTGTCATCTC
ACCTTGCTCCTGCCGAGAAAGTATCCATCATGGCTGATGCAATGCGGCGGCTGCATACGCTTGATCCGGC
TACCTGCCCATTCGACCACCAAGCGAAACATCGCATCGAGCGAGCACGTACTCGGATGGAAGCCGGTCTT
GTCGATCAGGATGATCTGGACGAAGAGCATCAGGGGCTCGCGCCAGCCGAACTGTTCGCCAGGCTCAAGG
CGAGCATGCCCGACGGCGAGGATCTCGTCGTGACCCATGGCGATGCCTGCTTGCCGAATATCATGGTGGA
AAATGGCCGCTTTTCTGGATTCATCGACTGTGGCCGGCTGGGTGTGGCGGACCGCTATCAGGACATAGCG
TTGGCTACCCGTGATATTGCTGAAGAGCTTGGCGGCGAATGGGCTGACCGCTTCCTCGTGCTTTACGGTA
TCGCCGCTCCCGATTCGCAGCGCATCGCCTTCTATCGCCTTCTTGACGAGTTCTTCTGAGCGGGACTCTG
GGGTTCGAAATGACCGACCAAGCGACGCCCAACCTGCCATCACGAGATTTCGATTCCACCGCCGCCTTCT
ATGAAAGGTTGGGCTTCGGAATCGTTTTCCGGGACGCCGGCTGGATGATCCTCCAGCGCGGGGATCTCAT
GCTGGAGTTCTTCGCCCACCCTAGGGGGAGGCTAACTGAAACACGGAAGGAGACAATACCGGAAGGAACC
CGCGCTATGACGGCAATAAAAAGACAGAATAAAACGCACGGTGTTGGGTCGTTTGTTCATAAACGCGGGG
TTCGGTCCCAGGGCTGGCACTCTGTCGATACCCCACCGAGACCCCATTGGGGCCAATACGCCCGCGTTTC
TTCCTTTTCCCCACCCCACCCCCCAAGTTCGGGTGAAGGCCCAGGGCTCGCAGCCAACGTCGGGGCGGCA
GGCCCTGCCATAGCCTCAGGTTACTCATATATACTTTAGATTGATTTAAAACTTCATTTTTAATTTAAAA
GGATCTAGGTGAAGATCCTTTTTGATAATCTCATGACCAAAATCCCTTAACGTGAGTTTTCGTTCCACTG
AGCGTCAGACCCCGTAGAAAAGATCAAAGGATCTTCTTGAGATCCTTTTTTTCTGCGCGTAATCTGCTGC
TTGCAAACAAAAAAACCACCGCTACCAGCGGTGGTTTGTTTGCCGGATCAAGAGCTACCAACTCTTTTTC
CGAAGGTAACTGGCTTCAGCAGAGCGCAGATACCAAATACTGTTCTTCTAGTGTAGCCGTAGTTAGGCCA
CCACTTCAAGAACTCTGTAGCACCGCCTACATACCTCGCTCTGCTAATCCTGTTACCAGTGGCTGCTGCC
AGTGGCGATAAGTCGTGTCTTACCGGGTTGGACTCAAGACGATAGTTACCGGATAAGGCGCAGCGGTCGG
GCTGAACGGGGGGTTCGTGCACACAGCCCAGCTTGGAGCGAACGACCTACACCGAACTGAGATACCTACA
GCGTGAGCTATGAGAAAGCGCCACGCTTCCCGAAGGGAGAAAGGCGGACAGGTATCCGGTAAGCGGCAGG
GTCGGAACAGGAGAGCGCACGAGGGAGCTTCCAGGGGGAAACGCCTGGTATCTTTATAGTCCTGTCGGGT
TTCGCCACCTCTGACTTGAGCGTCGATTTTTGTGATGCTCGTCAGGGGGGCGGAGCCTATGGAAAAACGC
CAGCAACGCGGCCTTTTTACGGTTCCTGGCCTTTTGCTGGCCTTTTGCTCACATGTTCTTTCCTGCGTTA
TCCCCTGATTCTGTGGATAACCGTATTACCGCCATGCAT
